>Addgene plasmid #103386 | LSB-hsa-miR-28-5p | depositor full sequence | sequence record 195821 | Full Sequence
AATTGAGGGGATAACGCAGGAAAGAACATGTGAGCAAAAGGCCAGCAAAAGGCCAGGAACCGTAAAAAGG
CCGCGTTGCTGGCGTTTTTCCATAGGCTCCGCCCCCCTGACGAGCATCACAAAAATCGACGCTCAAGTCA
GAGGTGGCGAAACCCGACAGGACTATAAAGATACCAGGCGTTTCCCCCTGGAAGCTCCCTCGTGCGCTCT
CCTGTTCCGACCCTGCCGCTTACCGGATACCTGTCCGCCTTTCTCCCTTCGGGAAGCGTGGCGCTTTCTC
ATAGCTCACGCTGTAGGTATCTCAGTTCGGTGTAGGTCGTTCGCTCCAAGCTGGGCTGTGTGCACGAACC
CCCCGTTCAGCCCGACCGCTGCGCCTTATCCGGTAACTATCGTCTTGAGTCCAACCCGGTAAGACACGAC
TTATCGCCACTGGCAGCAGCCACTGGTAACAGGATTAGCAGAGCGAGGTATGTAGGCGGTGCTACAGAGT
TCTTGAAGTGGTGGCCTAACTACGGCTACACTAGAAGAACAGTATTTGGTATCTGCGCTCTGCTGAAGCC
AGTTACCTTCGGAAAAAGAGTTGGTAGCTCTTGATCCGGCAAACAAACCACCGCTGGTAGCGGTGGTTTT
TTTGTTTGCAAGCAGCAGATTACGCGCAGAAAAAAAGGATCTCAAGAAGATCCTTTGATCTTTTCTACGG
GGTCTGACGCTCAGTGGAACGAAAACTCACGTTAAGGGATTTTGGTCATGAGATTATCAAAAAGGATCTT
CACCTAGATCCTTTTAAATTAAAAATGAAGTTTTAAATCAATCTAAAGTATATATGAGTAAACTTGGTCT
GACAGTTACCAATGCTTAATCAGTGAGGCACCTATCTCAGCGATCTGTCTATTTCGTTCATCCATAGTTG
CCTGACTCCCCGTCGTGTAGATAACTACGATACGGGAGGGCTTACCATCTGGCCCCAGTGCTGCAATGAT
ACCGCGAGAACCACGCTCACCGGCTCCAGATTTATCAGCAATAAACCAGCCAGCCGGAAGGGCCGAGCGC
AGAAGTGGTCCTGCAACTTTATCCGCCTCCATCCAGTCTATTAATTGTTGCCGGGAAGCTAGAGTAAGTA
GTTCGCCAGTTAATAGTTTGCGCAACGTTGTTGCCATTGCTACAGGCATCGTGGTGTCACGCTCGTCGTT
TGGTATGGCTTCATTCAGCTCCGGTTCCCAACGATCAAGGCGAGTTACATGATCCCCCATGTTGTGCAAA
AAAGCGGTTAGCTCCTTCGGTCCTCCGATCGTTGTCAGAAGTAAGTTGGCCGCAGTGTTATCACTCATGG
TTATGGCAGCACTGCATAATTCTCTTACTGTCATGCCATCCGTAAGATGCTTTTCTGTGACTGGTGAGTA
CTCAACCAAGTCATTCTGAGAATAGTGTATGCGGCGACCGAGTTGCTCTTGCCCGGCGTCAATACGGGAT
AATACCGCGCCACATAGCAGAACTTTAAAAGTGCTCATCATTGGAAAACGTTCTTCGGGGCGAAAACTCT
CAAGGATCTTACCGCTGTTGAGATCCAGTTCGATGTAACCCACTCGTGCACCCAACTGATCTTCAGCATC
TTTTACTTTCACCAGCGTTTCTGGGTGAGCAAAAACAGGAAGGCAAAATGCCGCAAAAAAGGGAATAAGG
GCGACACGGAAATGTTGAATACTCATACTCTTCCTTTTTCAATATTATTGAAGCATTTATCAGGGTTATT
GTCTCATGAGCGGATACATATTTGAATGTAGCTCCGAATTTCTCGAGGGCTTGTCGACGACGGCGGTCTC
CGTCGTCAGGATCATGAATTCGACCCGCCTGCCACCATGACCGAGTACAAGCCCACGGTGCGCCTCGCCA
CCCGCGACGACGTCCCCCGGGCCGTACGCACCCTCGCCGCCGCGTTCGCCGACTACCCCGCCACGCGCCA
CACCGTCGACCCGGACCGCCACATCGAGCGGGTCACCGAGCTGCAAGAACTCTTCCTCACGCGCGTCGGG
CTCGACATCGGCAAGGTGTGGGTCGCGGACGACGGCGCCGCGGTGGCGGTCTGGACCACGCCGGAGAGCG
TCGAAGCGGGGGCGGTGTTCGCCGAGATCGGCCCGCGCATGGCCGAGTTGAGCGGTTCCCGGCTGGCCGC
GCAGCAACAGATGGAAGGCCTCCTGGCGCCGCACCGGCCCAAGGAGCCCGCGTGGTTCCTGGCCACCGTC
GGCGTCTCGCCCGACCACCAGGGCAAGGGTCTGGGCAGCGCCGTCGTGCTCCCCGGAGTGGAGGCGGCCG
AGCGCGCCGGGGTGCCCGCCTTCCTGGAGACATCCGCGCCCCGCAACCTCCCCTTCTACGAGCGGCTCGG
CTTCACCGTCACCGCCGACGTCGAGGTGCCCGAAGGACCGCGCACCTGGTGCATGACCCGCAAGCCCGGT
GCCTGATACGCGTGAATTCACTCCTCAGGTGCAGGCTGCCTATCAGAAGGTGGTGGCTGGTGTGGCCAAT
GCCCTGGCTCACAAATACCACTGAGATCTTTTTCCCTCTGCCAAAAATTATGGGGACATCATGAAGCCCC
TTGAGCATCTGACTTCTGGCTAATAAAGGAAATTTATTTTCATTGCAATAGTGTGTTGGAATTTTTTGTG
TCTCTCACTCGGAAGGACATATGGGAGGGCAAATCATTTAAAACATCAGAATGAGTATTTGGTTTAGAGT
TTGGCAACATATGCCCATATGCTGGCTGCCATGAACAAAGGTTGGCTATAAAGAGGTCATCAGTATATGA
AACAGCCCCCTGCTGTCCATTCCTTATTCCATAGAAAAGCCTTGACTTGAGGTTAGATTTTTTTTATATT
TTGTTTTGTGTTATTTTTTTCTTTAACATCCCTAAAATTTTCCTTACATGTTTTACTAGCCAGATTTTTC
CTCCTCTCCTGACTACTCCCAGTCATAGCTGTCCCTCTTCTCTTATGGAGATCCCTCGACCTGCAGCCCA
AGCTTGAATTCTCTAGAATTACCCTGTTATCCCTATGCTTGGTTTACCGAGCTCTTATTGGTTTTCAAAC
TTCATTGACTGTGCCCAACGCGCCTGGGAGCTCACGGGGACAGCCCCCCCCCAAAGCCCCCAGGGATGTA
ATTACGTCCCTCCCCCGCTAGGGGGCAGCAGCGAGCCGCCCGGGGCTCCGCTCCGGTCCGGCGCTCCCCC
CGCATCCCCGAGCCGGCAGCGTGCGGGGACAGCCCGGGCACGGGGAAGGTGGCACGGGATCGCTTTCCTC
TGAACGCTTCTCGCTGCTCTTTGAGCCTGCAGACACCTGGGGGGATACGGGGAAAAAGCTAGGCTGAAAG
ACCGGTTCTTAGAATGACACGCGCCTGGGAGCTCACGGGGACAGCCCCCCCCCAAAGCCCCCAGGGATGT
AATTACGTCCCTCCCCCGCTAGGGGGCAGCAGCGAGCCGCCCGGGGCTCCGCTCCGGTCCGGCGCTCCCC
CCGCATCCCCGAGCCGGCAGCGTGCGGGGACAGCCCGGGCACGGGGAAGGTGGCACGGGATCGCTTTCCT
CTGAACGCTTCTCGCTGCTCTTTGAGCCTGCAGACACCTGGGGGGATACGGGGAAAAAGCTAACTTCTGA
GACGACAACTTTGTATAGAAAAGTTGGCTCCGAATTCGCCCTTGACAGCAGAGATCCAGTTTGGTTAATT
AATTGGCTCCGGTGCCCGTCAGTGGGCAGAGCGCACATCGCCCACAGTCCCCGAGAAGTTGTGGGGAGGG
GTCGGCAATTGAACCGGTGCCTAGAGAAGGTGGCGCGGGGTAAACTGGGAAAGTGATGTCGTGTACTGGC
TCCGCCTTTTTCCCGAGGGTGGGGGAGAACCGTATATAAGTGCAGTAGTCGCCGTGAACGTTCTTTTTCG
CAACGGGTTTGCCGCCAGAACACAGGTAAGTGCCGTGTGTGGTTCCCGCGGGCCTGGCCTCTTTACGGGT
TATGGCCCTTGCGTGCCTTGAATTACTTCCACCTGGCTGCAGTACGTGATTCTTGATCCCGAGCTTCGGG
TTGGAAGTGGGTGGGAGAGTTCGAGGCCTTGCGCTTAAGGAGCCCCTTCGCCTCGTGCTTGAGTTGAGGC
CTGGCCTGGGCGCTGGGGCCGCCGCGTGCGAATCTGGTGGCACCTTCGCGCCTGTCTCGCTGCTTTCGAT
AAGTCTCTAGCCATTTAAAATTTTTGATGACCTGCTGCGACGCTTTTTTTCTGGCAAGATAGTCTTGTAA
ATGCGGGCCAAGATCTGCACACTGGTATTTCGGTTTTTGGGGCCGCGGGCGGCGACGGGGCCCGTGCGTC
CCAGCGCACATGTTCGGCGAGGCGGGGCCTGCGAGCGCGGCCACCGAGAATCGGACGGGGGTAGTCTCAA
GCTGGCCGGCCTGCTCTGGTGCCTGGCCTCGCGCCGCCGTGTATCGCCCCGCCCTGGGCGGCAAGGCTGG
CCCGGTCGGCACCAGTTGCGTGAGCGGAAAGATGGCCGCTTCCCGGCCCTGCTGCAGGGAGCTCAAAATG
GAGGACGCGGCGCTCGGGAGAGCGGGCGGGTGAGTCACCCACACAAAGGAAAAGGGCCTTTCCGTCCTCA
GCCGTCGCTTCATGTGACTCCACGGAGTACCGGGCGCCGTCCAGGCACCTCGATTAGTTCTCGAGCTTTT
GGAGTACGTCGTCTTTAGGTTGGGGGGAGGGGTTTTATGCGATGGAGTTTCCCCACACTGAGTGGGTGGA
GACTGAAGTTAGGCCAGCTTGGCACTTGATGTAATTCTCCTTGGAATTTGCCCTTTTTGAGTTTGGATCT
TGGTTCATTCTCAAGCCTCAGACAGTGGTTCAAAGTTTTTTTCTTCCATTTCAGGTGTCGTGAGAAGGGC
GAATTCGACCCAAGTTTGTACAAAAAAGCAGGCTGGATCCAGGTGCCACCATGGTGAGCGAGCTGATTAA
GGAGAACATGCACATGAAGCTGTACATGGAGGGCACCGTGAACAACCACCACTTCAAGTGCACATCCGAG
GGCGAAGGCAAGCCCTACGAGGGCACCCAGACCATGAGAATCAAGGCGGTCGAGGGCGGCCCTCTCCCCT
TCGCCTTCGACATCCTGGCTACCAGCTTCATGTACGGCAGCAAAACCTTCATCAACCACACCCAGGGCAT
CCCCGACTTCTTTAAGCAGTCCTTCCCCGAGGGCTTCACATGGGAGAGAGTCACCACATACGAAGATGGG
GGCGTGCTGACCGCTACCCAGGACACCAGCCTCCAGGACGGCTGCCTCATCTACAACGTCAAGATCAGAG
GGGTGAACTTCCCATCCAACGGCCCTGTGATGCAGAAGAAAACACTCGGCTGGGAGGCCTCCACCGAGAC
ACTGTACCCCGCTGACGGCGGCCTGGAAGGCAGAGCCGACATGGCCCTGAAGCTCGTGGGCGGGGGCCAC
CTGATCTGCAACCTTAAGACCACATACAGATCCAAGAAACCCGCTAAGAACCTCAAGATGCCCGGCGTCT
ACTATGTGGACAGGAGACTGGAAAGAATCAAGGAGGCCGACAAAGAGACATACGTCGAGCAGCACGAGGT
GGCTGTGGCCAGATACTGCGACCTCCCTAGCAAACTGGGGCACAAACTTAATTGAGAATTCTACCACCCA
GCTTTCTTGTACAAAGTGGTACGTCTCAAGACCAGAGGTCTCTGCTTTCATGCCACTCAATAGACTGTGA
GCTCCTTCTCAATAGACTGTGAGCTCCTTCTCAATAGACTGTGAGCTCCTTCTCAATAGACTGTGAGCTC
CTTCAACCAGAAGAGACCTGTGCTTCACTCCTCAGGTGCAGGCTGCCTATCAGAAGGTGGTGGCTGGTGT
GGCCAATGCCCTGGCTCACAAATACCACTGAGATCTTTTTCCCTCTGCCAAAAATTATGGGGACATCATG
AAGCCCCTTGAGCATCTGACTTCTGGCTAATAAAGGAAATTTATTTTCATTGCAATAGTGTGTTGGAATT
TTTTGTGTCTCTCACTCGGAAGGACATATGGGAGGGCAAATCATTTAAAACATCAGAATGAGTATTTGGT
TTAGAGTTTGGCAACATATGCCCATATGCTGGCTGCCATGAACAAAGGTTGGCTATAAAGAGGTCATCAG
TATATGAAACAGCCCCCTGCTGTCCATTCCTTATTCCATAGAAAAGCCTTGACTTGAGGTTAGATTTTTT
TTATATTTTGTTTTGTGTTATTTTTTTCTTTAACATCCCTAAAATTTTCCTTACATGTTTTACTAGCCAG
ATTTTTCCTCCTCTCCTGACTACTCCCAGTCATAGCTGTCCCTCTTCTCTTATGGAGATCCCGAGCGGTG
CGTTTTTATGCTTGTAGTATTGTATAATGTTTTTAAGATCCAAGCTTCTGACCTCTTCTCTTCCTCCCAC
AGGGCCTCGAGACAATTGCATCGATGGTACCAGTGAAAGTCTGCAATGAATTCGAGTTGGCGCGCCTGTC
ATTCTAAATCTCTCTTTCAGCCTAAAGCTTTTTCCCCGTATCCCCCCAGGTGTCTGCAGGCTCAAAGAGC
AGCGAGAAGCGTTCAGAGGAAAGCGATCCCGTGCCACCTTCCCCGTGCCCGGGCTGTCCCCGCACGCTGC
CGGCTCGGGGATGCGGGGGGAGCGCCGGACCGGAGCGGAGCCCCGGGCGGCTCGCTGCTGCCCCCTAGCG
GGGGAGGGACGTAATTACATCCCTGGGGGCTTTGGGAGGGGGCTGTCCCCGTGAGCTCCCAGGCGCGCCT
GTCATTCTAAATCTCTCTTTCAGCCTAAAGCTTTTTCCCCGTATCCCCCCAGGTGTCTGCAGGCTCAAAG
AGCAGCGAGAAGCGTTCAGAGGAAAGCGATCCCGTGCCACCTTCCCCGTGCCCGGGCTGTCCCCGCACGC
TGCCGGCTCGGGGATGCGGGGGGAGCGCCGGACCGGAGCGGAGCCCCGGGCGGCTCGCTGCTGCCCCCTA
GCGGGGGAGGGACGTAATTACATCCCTGGGGGCTTTGGGGGGGGGCTGTCCCCGTGAGCTCCCAGGCGCG
CCAACTCGGTACCGTATCGATGTCGACGTTAACGCTAGTGATATCAACTTTGTATAGAAAAGTTGGCTCC
GAATTCGCCCTTGACAGCAGAGATCCAGTTTGGTTAATTAATTGGCTCCGGTGCCCGTCAGTGGGCAGAG
CGCACATCGCCCACAGTCCCCGAGAAGTTGTGGGGAGGGGTCGGCAATTGAACCGGTGCCTAGAGAAGGT
GGCGCGGGGTAAACTGGGAAAGTGATGTCGTGTACTGGCTCCGCCTTTTTCCCGAGGGTGGGGGAGAACC
GTATATAAGTGCAGTAGTCGCCGTGAACGTTCTTTTTCGCAACGGGTTTGCCGCCAGAACACAGGTAAGT
GCCGTGTGTGGTTCCCGCGGGCCTGGCCTCTTTACGGGTTATGGCCCTTGCGTGCCTTGAATTACTTCCA
CCTGGCTGCAGTACGTGATTCTTGATCCCGAGCTTCGGGTTGGAAGTGGGTGGGAGAGTTCGAGGCCTTG
CGCTTAAGGAGCCCCTTCGCCTCGTGCTTGAGTTGAGGCCTGGCCTGGGCGCTGGGGCCGCCGCGTGCGA
ATCTGGTGGCACCTTCGCGCCTGTCTCGCTGCTTTCGATAAGTCTCTAGCCATTTAAAATTTTTGATGAC
CTGCTGCGACGCTTTTTTTCTGGCAAGATAGTCTTGTAAATGCGGGCCAAGATCTGCACACTGGTATTTC
GGTTTTTGGGGCCGCGGGCGGCGACGGGGCCCGTGCGTCCCAGCGCACATGTTCGGCGAGGCGGGGCCTG
CGAGCGCGGCCACCGAGAATCGGACGGGGGTAGTCTCAAGCTGGCCGGCCTGCTCTGGTGCCTGGCCTCG
CGCCGCCGTGTATCGCCCCGCCCTGGGCGGCAAGGCTGGCCCGGTCGGCACCAGTTGCGTGAGCGGAAAG
ATGGCCGCTTCCCGGCCCTGCTGCAGGGAGCTCAAAATGGAGGACGCGGCGCTCGGGAGAGCGGGCGGGT
GAGTCACCCACACAAAGGAAAAGGGCCTTTCCGTCCTCAGCCGTCGCTTCATGTGACTCCACGGAGTACC
GGGCGCCGTCCAGGCACCTCGATTAGTTCTCGAGCTTTTGGAGTACGTCGTCTTTAGGTTGGGGGGAGGG
GTTTTATGCGATGGAGTTTCCCCACACTGAGTGGGTGGAGACTGAAGTTAGGCCAGCTTGGCACTTGATG
TAATTCTCCTTGGAATTTGCCCTTTTTGAGTTTGGATCTTGGTTCATTCTCAAGCCTCAGACAGTGGTTC
AAAGTTTTTTTCTTCCATTTCAGGTGTCGTGAGAAGGGCGAATTCGACCCAAGTTTGTACAAAAAAGCAG
GCTCGCCACCATGGTGAGCAAGGGCGAGGAGCTGTTCACCGGGGTGGTGCCCATCCTGGTCGAGCTGGAC
GGCGACGTAAACGGCCACAAGTTCAGCGTGAGGGGCGAGGGCGAGGGCGATGCCACCAACGGCAAGCTGA
CCCTGAAGTTCATCTGCACCACCGGCAAGCTGCCCGTGCCCTGGCCCACCCTCGTGACCACCCTGAGCCA
CGGCGTGCAGTGCTTCGCCCGCTACCCCGACCACATGAAGCAGCACGACTTCTTCAAGTCCGCCATGCCC
GAAGGCTACGTCCAGGAGCGCACCATCTTCTTCAAGGACGACGGCACCTACAAGACCCGCGCCGAGGTGA
AGTTCGAGGGCGACACCCTAGTGAACCGCATCGAGCTGAAGGGCGTCGACTTCAAGGAGGACGGCAACAT
CCTGGGGCACAAGCTGGAGTACAACTTCAACAGCCACAACATCTATATCATGGCCGTCAAGCAGAAGAAC
GGCATCAAGGTGAACTTCAAGATCCGCCACAACGTGGAGGACGGCAGCGTGCAGCTCGCCGACCACTACC
AGCAGAACACCCCCATCGGCGACGGCCCCGTGCTGCTGCCCGACAGCCACTACCTGAGCACCCAGTCCGT
GCTGAGCAAAGACCCCAACGAGAAGCGCGATCACATGGTCCTGCTGGAGTTCCGCACCGCCGCCGGGATC
ACTCTCGGCATGGACGAGCTGTACAAGTAATACCACCCAGCTTTCTTGTACAAAGTGGTACGCGTGAATT
CACTCCTCAGGTGCAGGCTGCCTATCAGAAGGTGGTGGCTGGTGTGGCCAATGCCCTGGCTCACAAATAC
CACTGAGATCTTTTTCCCTCTGCCAAAAATTATGGGGACATCATGAAGCCCCTTGAGCATCTGACTTCTG
GCTAATAAAGGAAATTTATTTTCATTGCAATAGTGTGTTGGAATTTTTTGTGTCTCTCACTCGGAAGGAC
ATATGGGAGGGCAAATCATTTAAAACATCAGAATGAGTATTTGGTTTAGAGTTTGGCAACATATGCCCAT
ATGCTGGCTGCCATGAACAAAGGTTGGCTATAAAGAGGTCATCAGTATATGAAACAGCCCCCTGCTGTCC
ATTCCTTATTCCATAGAAAAGCCTTGACTTGAGGTTAGATTTTTTTTATATTTTGTTTTGTGTTATTTTT
TTCTTTAACATCCCTAAAATTTTCCTTACATGTTTTACTAGCCAGATTTTTCCTCCTCTCCTGACTACTC
CCAGTCATAGCTGTCCCTCTTCTCTTATGGAGATCCCTCGACCTGCAGCCCAAGCTTGGCGTAATCATGG
TCATAGCTGTTTCCTGTGTGAAATTGTTATCCGCTCACAATTCCACACAACATACGAGCCGGAAGCATAA
AGTGTAAAGCCTGGGGTGCCTAATGAGTGAGCTAACTCACATTAATTGCGTTGCGCTCACTGCCCGCTTT
CCAGTCGGGAAACCTGTCGTGCCAGCGGATCGACAGTACTAAGCTTGGTCTAATACCCAATCTCTCGTCT
TATCCAGATGTTTTATACGCCTCTGGCCCGTGTCTCAAAATCTCTGATGTTACATTGCACAAGATAAAAT
AATATCATCATGAACAATAAAACTGTCTGCTTACATAAACAGTAATACAAGGGGTGTTATGAGCCATATT
CAACGGGAAACGTCGAGGCCGCGATTAAATTCCAACATGGATGCTGATTTATATGGGTATAAATGGGCTC
GCGATAATGTCGGGCAATCAGGTGCGACAATCTATCGCTTGTATGGGAAGCCCGATGCGCCAGAGTTGTT
TCTGAAACATGGCAAAGGTAGCGTTGCCAATGATGTTACAGATGAGATGGTCAGACTAAACTGGCTGACG
GAATTTATGCCTCTTCCGACCATCAAGCATTTTATCCGTACTCCTGATGATGCATGGTTACTCACCACTG
CGATCCCCGGAAAAACAGCATTCCAGGTATTAGAAGAATATCCTGATTCAGGTGAAAATATTGTTGATGC
GCTGGCAGTGTTCCTGCGCCGGTTGCATTCGATTCCTGTTTGTAATTGTCCTTTTAACAGCGATCGCGTA
TTTCGTCTCGCTCAGGCGCAATCACGAATGAATAACGGTTTGGTTGATGCGAGTGATTTTGATGACGAGC
GTAATGGCTGGCCTGTTGAACAAGTCTGGAAAGAAATGCATAAACTTTTGCCATTCTCACCGGATTCAGT
CGTCACTCATGGTGATTTCTCACTTGATAACCTTATTTTTGACGAGGGGAAATTAATAGGTTGTATTGAT
GTTGGACGAGTCGGAATCGCAGACCGATACCAGGATCTTGCCATCCTATGGAACTGCCTCGGTGAGTTTT
CTCCTTCATTACAGAAACGGCTTTTTCAAAAATATGGTATTGATAATCCTGATATGAATAAATTGCAGTT
TCATTTGATGCTCGATGAGTTTTTCTAATCAGAATTGGTTAATTGGTTGTAACACTGGCAGAGCATTACG
CTGACTTGACGGGACGGCGCAAGCTCATGACCAAAATCCCTTAACGTGAGTTACGCGTCGTTCCACTGAG
CGTCAGAGGTATCACTAGTATTACAGAGGTAAGTTATAACAGTCGCCTAACCC
Features (pLannotate 1.2.2; 28 found; start..end, strand, type, name):
     87..675     -  rep_origin     ori: high-copy-number ColE1/pMB1/pBR322/pUC origin of replication
    846..1706    -  CDS            AmpR: β-lactamase; bla; confers resistance to ampicillin, carbenicillin, and related antibiotics
   1707..1778    -  promoter       AmpR promoter: bla
   1857..2456    +  CDS            PuroR: puromycin N-acetyltransferase; pac from Streptomyces alboniger; confers resistance to puromycin
   2461..2541    +  CDS            HBB (fragment): HBB_PONPY - Experimental evidence at transcript level: Swiss-Prot protein existence level 2. Involved in oxygen transport from the lung to the various peripheral tissues. From Pongo pygmaeus (Bornean orangutan).
   2612..2667    +  polyA_signal   β-globin poly(A) signal: rabbit β-globin polyadenylation signal (Gil and Proudfoot, 1987)
   3646..3666    +  protein_bind   attB4: mutant version of attB; core recombination site for the Gateway® BP reaction BP Clonase™
   3734..3945    +  promoter       EF-1α core promoter: core promoter for human elongation factor EF-1α
   3946..4884    +  intron         EF-1α intron A: intron upstream of the start codon of human EF-1α
   4911..4931    +  protein_bind   attB1: mutant version of attB; core recombination site for the Gateway® BP reaction BP Clonase™
   4951..5646    +  CDS            mKate2: mKate2 is a basic (constitutively fluorescent) red fluorescent protein published in 2009, derived from Entacmaea quadricolor. It is reported to be a rapidly-maturing monomer with moderate acid sensitivity.
   5666..5690    -  protein_bind   attB2: mutant version of attB; recombination site for the Gateway® BP reaction BP Clonase™
   5834..5908    +  CDS            HBB (fragment): HBB_PONPY - Experimental evidence at transcript level: Swiss-Prot protein existence level 2. Involved in oxygen transport from the lung to the various peripheral tissues. From Pongo pygmaeus (Bornean orangutan).
   5979..6034    +  polyA_signal   β-globin poly(A) signal: rabbit β-globin polyadenylation signal (Gil and Proudfoot, 1987)
   6418..6443    +  misc_feature   SA: splice acceptor site
   7115..7135    +  protein_bind   attB4: mutant version of attB; core recombination site for the Gateway® BP reaction BP Clonase™
   7203..7414    +  promoter       EF-1α core promoter: core promoter for human elongation factor EF-1α
   7415..8353    +  intron         EF-1α intron A: intron upstream of the start codon of human EF-1α
   8380..8400    +  protein_bind   attB1: mutant version of attB; core recombination site for the Gateway® BP reaction BP Clonase™
   8411..9127    +  CDS            EBFP2: EBFP2 is a basic (constitutively fluorescent) blue fluorescent protein published in 2007, derived from Aequorea victoria. It is reported to be a rapidly-maturing monomer with moderate acid sensitivity.
   9135..9159    -  protein_bind   attB2: mutant version of attB; recombination site for the Gateway® BP reaction BP Clonase™
   9163..9243    +  CDS            HBB (fragment): HBB_PONPY - Experimental evidence at transcript level: Swiss-Prot protein existence level 2. Involved in oxygen transport from the lung to the various peripheral tissues. From Pongo pygmaeus (Bornean orangutan).
   9314..9369    +  polyA_signal   β-globin poly(A) signal: rabbit β-globin polyadenylation signal (Gil and Proudfoot, 1987)
   9752..9774    -  protein_bind   lac operator (fragment): The lac repressor binds to the lac operator to inhibit transcription in E. coli. This inhibition can be relieved by adding lactose or isopropyl-β-D-thiogalactopyranoside (IPTG). lac repressor encoded by lacI
   9778..9808    -  promoter       lac promoter: promoter for the E. coli lac operon
   9823..9844    -  protein_bind   CAP binding site: CAP binding activates transcription in the presence of cAMP. E. coli catabolite activator protein
   9857..9896    -  CDS            lacI (fragment): lac repressor; lacI; The lac repressor binds to the lac operator to inhibit transcription in E. coli. This inhibition can be relieved by adding lactose or isopropyl-β-D-thiogalactopyranoside (IPTG).
  10069..10878   +  CDS            KanR: aminoglycoside phosphotransferase; aph(3')-Ia; confers resistance to kanamycin in bacteria or G418 (Geneticin®) in eukaryotes
