[The description below was written by a language model from this plasmid's Addgene catalogue record and pLannotate feature annotations shown in this document.]
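Description:
LSB-hsa-miR-28-5p is an 11 kb mammalian expression plasmid built on the Low Sensor Backbone (LSB), designed as a two-colour fluorescent sensor of microRNA activity. It is maintained in E. coli through a high-copy ColE1/pUC-type origin and carries both an ampicillin resistance gene (β-lactamase with its own promoter) and a kanamycin resistance gene (aph(3')-Ia), so it is selected with both antibiotics. A remnant of the lac promoter/operator region is also annotated in the backbone.

The payload consists of two parallel transcription units with the same architecture: a human EF-1α core promoter with its intron A, a fluorescent protein coding sequence flanked by Gateway attB1/attB2 scars (with attB4 upstream of the promoter), and a rabbit β-globin 3' region and polyadenylation signal. The first unit expresses the red protein mKate2 and, according to the record, carries a target site for human miR-28-5p in its 3' UTR. This site is not separately annotated in the feature table, but there is an unannotated gap between attB2 and the β-globin sequence in this unit. The second unit expresses the blue protein EBFP2 without a target site and serves as an internal reference for transfection and expression level. When miR-28-5p is active in a cell, it represses mKate2, so the mKate2-to-EBFP2 ratio reports miRNA activity.

A puromycin N-acetyltransferase gene with a third β-globin poly(A) allows selection in mammalian cells, although no promoter is annotated for it. The depositor notes that the repeated poly(A) elements make the plasmid inherently unstable. The depositor also notes that the physical plasmid differs slightly from the deposited sequence around the puromycin gene, without affecting selection.
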