Addgene plasmid #103386: LSB-hsa-miR-28-5p
Purpose: Used to sense miRNA activity using fluorescence based tools. hsa-miR-28-5p target in 3' UTR of of mKate. miRNA activity can be measured by the repression of mKate2 relative to EBFP2 fluorescent proteins . Plasmid is inherently unstable; please see Depositor Comments
Depositing lab: Ron Weiss. Depositing organization: Massachusetts Institute of Technology. Publication: A mixed antagonistic/synergistic miRNA repression model enables accurate predictions of multi-input miRNA sensor activity. Gam JJ, Babb J, Weiss R. Nat Commun. 2018 Jun 22;9(1):2430. doi: 10.1038/s41467-018-04575-0. PubMed 29934631.
Backbone
  Vector backbone: Low Sensor Backbone (LSB)
  Vector type: Mammalian Expression, Synthetic Biology
Growth in bacteria
  Bacterial resistance: Ampicillin and Kanamycin, 100 & 50 μg/mL
  Growth temperature: 30°C
  Growth strain: NEB Stable
  Copy number: High Copy
Gene/Insert
  Gene/Insert name: hsa-miR-28-5p target
  Species: H. sapiens (human)
  Entrez Gene: MIR28 (a.k.a. MIRN28, hsa-mir-28, miR-28)
  Promoter: EF-1a
  Cloning method: Gibson Cloning
Terms and licenses: Academic/Nonprofit Terms; Industry Terms: Not Available to Industry
Depositor comments: Please note that this plasmid is inherently unstable due to a repeating poly A element. We recommend performing a diagnostic digest on multiple colonies upon receipt. The depositors would like to note the presence of several discrepancies between the depositor sequence and physical plasmid sequence. In particular, the sequences upstream and downstream of the puromycin coding region have 10 bp insertions which do not affect the ability to perform puromycin selection. The sequences for those regions within the physical plasmids are as follows: Upstream of Puro: GAATTCGACCGCCTGTCTCAAGGTGCCACC; Downstream of Puro: GCTTTGAGACTACGCGTGAATTCACTCCTC.
How to cite: LSB-hsa-miR-28-5p was a gift from Ron Weiss (Addgene plasmid # 103386 ; http://n2t.net/addgene:103386 ; RRID:Addgene_103386)
