>Addgene plasmid #103386 | LSB-hsa-miR-28-5p | depositor partial sequence | sequence record 195822 | hsa-miR-28-5p target
CTCAATAGACTGTGAGCTCCTT
