>Addgene plasmid #103386 | LSB-hsa-miR-28-5p | addgene partial sequence | sequence record 272292 | mKate2-F 5'-ACCCGCTAAGAACCTCAAGA-3'
CAAGGAGGCCGACAAAGAGACATACGTCGAGCAGCACGAGGTGGCTGTGGCCAGATACTGCGACCTCCCT
AGCAAACTGGGGCACAAACTTAATTGAGAATTCTACCACCCAGCTTTCTTGTACAAAGTGGTACGTCTCA
AGACCAGAGGTCTCTGCTTTCATGCCACTCAATAGACTGTGAGCTCCTTCTCAATAGACTGTGAGCTCCT
TCTCAATAGACTGTGAGCTCCTTCTCAATAGACTGTGAGCTCCTTCAACCAGAAGAGACCTGTGCTTCAC
TCCTCAGGTGCAGGCTGCCTATCAGAAGGTGGTGGCTGGTGTGGCCAATGCCCTGGCTCACAAATACCAC
TGAGATCTTTTTCCCTCTGCCAAAAATTATGGGGACATCATGAAGCCCCTTGAGCATCTGACTTCTGGCT
AATAAAGGAAATTTATTTTCATTGCAATAGTGTGTTGGAATTTTTTGTGTCTCTCACTCGGAAGGACATA
TGGGAGGGCAAATCATTTAAAACATCAGAATGAGTATTTGGTTTAGAGTTTGGCAACATATGCCCATATG
CTGGCTGCCATGAACAAAGGTTGGCTATAAAGAGGTCATCAGTATATGAAACAGCCCCCTGCTGTCCATT
CCTTATTCCATAGAAAAG
